Addgene plasmid #114836: AT1G63430 O10_pECIA14
Purpose: Prey vector AT1G63430 O10_pECIA14 should be used with bait vector AT1G63430 O10_pECIA2.
Depositing lab: Youssef Belkhadir. Depositing organization: Gregor Mendel Institute of Molecular Plant Biology. Publication: An extracellular network of Arabidopsis leucine-rich repeat receptor kinases. Smakowska-Luzan E, Mott GA, Parys K, Stegmann M, Howton TC, Layeghifard M, Neuhold J, Lehner A, Kong J, Grunwald K, Weinberger N, Satbhai SB, Mayer D, Busch W, Madalinski M, Stolt-Bergner P, Provart NJ, Mukhtar MS, Zipfel C, Desveaux D, Guttman DS, Belkhadir Y. Nature. 2018 Jan 18;553(7688):342-346. doi: 10.1038/nature25184. Epub 2018 Jan 10. PubMed 29320478.
Backbone
  Vector backbone: pECIA14
  Backbone manufacturer: Chris Garcia (Addgene plasmid # 47051)
  Vector type: Insect Expression
Growth in bacteria
  Bacterial resistance: Ampicillin, 100 μg/mL
  Growth temperature: 37°C
  Growth strain: DH5alpha
  Copy number: High Copy
Gene/Insert
  Gene/Insert name: AT1G63430
  Species: A. thaliana (mustard weed)
  Entrez Gene: AT1G63430 (a.k.a. AT1G63430, F2K11.19, F2K11_19)
  Promoter: Metallothionein (Copper-Inducible)
  Cloning method: Ligation Independent Cloning
Terms and licenses: Academic/Nonprofit Terms; Industry Terms: Not Available to Industry
Depositor comments: Plasmid for secreted expression in Drosophila cell culture by induction via CuSO4. Insert is an extracellular domain of indicated LRR-RK, C-terminally tagged with Pentameric rat COMP helix, Alkaline Phosphatase (human, placental), Flag, and hexahistidine tags. Insert Protein Sequence: GFASNEVQALRRFKEAIYEDPLLVMSNWNDPNSDPCDWTGIYCSPSKDHVIKINISASSIKGFLAPELGQITYLQELILHGNILIGTIPKEIGNLKNLKILDLGNNHLMGPIPAEIGSLSGIMIINLQSNGLTGKLPAELGNLKYLRELHIDRNRLQGSLLVAGASGYQSKVYSSNSSANIAGLCKSLKVADFSYNFFVGNIPKCLENLPRTSFQGNCMQNKDLKHRSSSQCANAQLVKTHGSPSAAPKHQSAQMVAKHHRAS
How to cite: AT1G63430 O10_pECIA14 was a gift from Youssef Belkhadir (Addgene plasmid # 114836 ; http://n2t.net/addgene:114836 ; RRID:Addgene_114836)
