[The description below was written by a language model from this plasmid's Addgene catalogue record and pLannotate feature annotations shown in this document.]
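Description:
AT1G63430 O10_pECIA14 is an insect-cell expression plasmid built on the pECIA14 backbone, designed for secreted protein production in Drosophila cell culture. It is the "prey" member of a matched pair and is meant to be used together with the corresponding bait construct in pECIA2. In E. coli it is maintained as a high-copy plasmid through a ColE1/pUC-type origin and selected with ampicillin via the β-lactamase gene. The remaining bacterial annotations (lac promoter/operator, and fragments of lacZα, lacI, rop and bom) are backbone remnants with no stated role in the design.

The expression cassette is driven by the Drosophila metallothionein promoter, so transcription is switched on by adding copper sulfate. A Drosophila BiP signal sequence directs the product into the secretory pathway. It is followed by the insert, the extracellular domain of the Arabidopsis thaliana leucine-rich repeat receptor kinase encoded by AT1G63430, introduced by ligation-independent cloning. Fused to its C-terminus are the pentamerising coiled-coil helix of rat COMP, human placental alkaline phosphatase, a FLAG epitope and a hexahistidine tag; the His tag is stated by the depositor but was not picked up in the automated feature table. An SV40 polyadenylation signal lies downstream of the fusion, annotated on the opposite strand.

Pentamerisation through COMP raises the avidity of the secreted ectodomain, helping weak extracellular interactions to be detected, while alkaline phosphatase provides an enzymatic readout of prey binding to captured bait. The FLAG and His tags allow detection or purification. The construct belongs to a collection used to map pairwise interactions among the extracellular domains of Arabidopsis LRR receptor kinases.
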