Features (pLannotate 1.2.2; 19 found; start..end, strand, type, name):
      1..427     +  promoter       MT promoter: Drosophila metallothionein promoter
    445..498     +  sig_peptide    BiP signal sequence: Drosophila BiP signal sequence
    454..1287    +  CDS            Y1634_ARATH (fragment): Experimental evidence at protein level: Swiss-Prot protein existence level 1. From Arabidopsis thaliana (Mouse-ear cress).
   1324..1503    +  CDS            Comp (fragment): COMP_RAT - Experimental evidence at protein level: Swiss-Prot protein existence level 1. May play a role in the structural integrity of cartilage via its interaction with other extracellular matrix proteins such as the collagens and fibronectin. Can mediate the interaction of chondrocytes with the cartilage extracellular matrix through interaction with cell surface integrin receptors. Could play a role in the pathogenesis of osteoarthritis. Potent suppressor of apoptosis in both primary chondrocytes and transformed cells. Suppresses apoptosis by blocking the activation of caspase-3 and by indu
   1491..2943    +  CDS            SEAP (fragment): secreted alkaline phosphatase from human placenta The natural enzyme has a C-terminal transmembrane sequence that is replaced by a GPI anchor.
   2980..3009    +  CDS            2xFLAG (fragment): two tandem FLAG® epitope tags
   3115..3249    -  polyA_signal   SV40 poly(A) signal: SV40 polyadenylation signal
   3272..3356    -  CDS            large T antigen (fragment): large T antigen from SV40 (simian virus 40)
   3356..3380    +  misc_feature   MCS (fragment): pUC18/19 multiple cloning site
   3417..3433    -  protein_bind   lac operator: The lac repressor binds to the lac operator to inhibit transcription in E. coli. This inhibition can be relieved by adding lactose or isopropyl-β-D-thiogalactopyranoside (IPTG). lac repressor encoded by lacI
   3441..3471    -  promoter       lac promoter: promoter for the E. coli lac operon
   3486..3507    -  protein_bind   CAP binding site: CAP binding activates transcription in the presence of cAMP. E. coli catabolite activator protein
   3520..3612    -  CDS            lacI (fragment): lac repressor; lacI; The lac repressor binds to the lac operator to inhibit transcription in E. coli. This inhibition can be relieved by adding lactose or isopropyl-β-D-thiogalactopyranoside (IPTG).
   3795..4383    -  rep_origin     ori: high-copy-number ColE1/pMB1/pBR322/pUC origin of replication
   4554..5414    -  CDS            AmpR: β-lactamase; bla; confers resistance to ampicillin, carbenicillin, and related antibiotics
   5415..5519    -  promoter       AmpR promoter: bla
   5614..5649    +  CDS            rop (fragment): Rop protein, which maintains plasmids at low copy number; rop
   5751..5850    +  misc_feature   bom (fragment): basis of mobility region from pBR322
   5856..6013    -  CDS            lacZα (fragment): LacZα fragment of β-galactosidase; lacZ fragment
>Addgene plasmid #114836 | AT1G63430 O10_pECIA14 | addgene full sequence | sequence record 352626 | Addgene NGS Result
AATTCGTTGCAGGACAGGATGTGGTGCCCGATGTGACTAGCTCTTTGCTGCAGGCCGTCCTATCCTCTGG
TTCCGATAAGAGACCCAGAACTCCGGCCCCCCACCGCCCACCGCCACCCCCATACATATGTGGTACGCAA
GTAAGAGTGCCTGCGCATGCCCCATGTGCCCCACCAAGAGCTTTGCATCCCATACAAGTCCCCAAAGTGG
AGAACCGAACCAATTCTTCGCGGGCAGAACAAAAGCTTCTGCACACGTCTCCACTCGAATTTGGAGCCGG
CCGGCGTGTGCAAAAGAGGTGAATCGAACGAAAGACCCGTGTGTAAAGCCGCGTTTCCAAAATGTATAAA
ACCGAGAGCATCTGGCCAATGTGCATCAGTTGTGGTCAGCAGCAAAATCAAGTGAATCATCTCAGTGCAA
CTAAAGGGGGGATCCGATCTCAATATGAAGTTATGCATATTACTGGCCGTCGTGGCCTTTGTTGGCCTCT
CGCTCGGGGGGTTTGCCTCTAATGAAGTTCAAGCACTTAGAAGATTCAAGGAAGCTATCTATGAGGACCC
TTTGCTAGTTATGTCTAATTGGAATGACCCCAATTCAGATCCTTGTGATTGGACCGGCATTTATTGCTCT
CCATCTAAAGATCATGTTATCAAGATAAATATATCCGCTTCATCGATAAAAGGGTTTCTTGCGCCGGAAT
TGGGTCAAATAACGTACCTGCAGGAACTAATCCTACATGGGAACATTCTAATAGGGACAATACCTAAGGA
GATAGGAAACTTAAAGAATCTCAAAATCTTGGACTTGGGAAACAATCATCTTATGGGACCGATCCCTGCA
GAGATCGGGAGTTTGTCCGGCATCATGATAATCAACCTTCAGTCCAATGGTTTGACTGGAAAGTTGCCTG
CAGAGCTCGGTAACTTGAAGTACCTTAGAGAACTTCATATTGACAGGAATAGGCTTCAAGGAAGTCTTCT
TGTTGCTGGAGCATCGGGCTATCAGTCGAAAGTGTATTCTTCAAATTCAAGTGCAAACATCGCTGGTTTG
TGCAAATCTTTAAAAGTAGCTGACTTTTCATACAACTTTTTCGTGGGAAATATTCCAAAATGTTTAGAAA
ACCTTCCAAGGACGAGCTTTCAAGGGAACTGCATGCAAAACAAGGATCTTAAGCATAGATCTTCTTCCCA
ATGCGCTAATGCACAACTGGTCAAAACTCATGGAAGCCCGAGCGCTGCTCCTAAGCACCAATCAGCTCAA
ATGGTGGCTAAGCACCATAGAGCATCACTGGAGGTGCTGTTCCAGGGACCAAGCGGCAATCCCGGCGGCG
ATCTGGCCCCCCAGATGCTGCGCGAGCTGCAGGAGACCAATGCCGCCCTGCAGGACGTGCGCGAGCTGCT
GCGCCACCGCGTGAAGGAGATCACCTTCCTGAAGAACACCGTGATGGAGTGCGACGCCTGCGGCATGCAG
CCCTCTAGAGGCTCCGGCTCCATCATCCCAGTTGAGGAGGAGAACCCGGACTTCTGGAACCGCGAGGCAG
CCGAGGCCCTGGGTGCCGCCAAGAAGCTGCAGCCTGCACAGACAGCCGCCAAGAACCTCATCATCTTCCT
GGGCGATGGGATGGGGGTGTCTACGGTGACAGCTGCCAGGATCCTAAAAGGGCAGAAGAAGGACAAACTG
GGGCCTGAGATACCCCTGGCCATGGACCGCTTCCCATATGTGGCTCTGTCCAAGACATACAATGTAGACA
AACATGTGCCAGACAGTGGAGCCACAGCCACGGCCTACCTGTGCGGGGTCAAGGGCAACTTCCAGACCAT
TGGCTTGAGTGCAGCCGCCCGCTTTAACCAGTGCAACACGACACGCGGCAACGAGGTCATCTCCGTGATG
AATCGGGCCAAGAAAGCAGGGAAGTCAGTGGGAGTGGTAACCACCACACGAGTGCAGCACGCCTCGCCAG
CCGGCACCTACGCCCACACGGTGAACCGCAACTGGTACTCGGACGCCGACGTGCCTGCCTCGGCCCGCCA
GGAGGGGTGCCAGGACATCGCTACGCAGCTCATCTCCAACATGGACATTGACGTGATCCTAGGTGGAGGC
CGAAAGTACATGTTTCGCATGGGAACCCCAGACCCTGAGTACCCAGATGACTACAGCCAAGGTGGGACCA
GGCTGGACGGGAAGAATCTGGTGCAGGAATGGCTGGCGAAGCGCCAGGGTGCCCGGTATGTGTGGAACCG
CACTGAGCTCATGCAGGCTTCCCTGGACCCGTCTGTGACCCATCTCATGGGTCTCTTTGAGCCTGGAGAC
ATGAAATACGAGATCCACCGAGACTCCACACTGGACCCCTCCCTGATGGAGATGACAGAGGCTGCCCTGC
GCCTGCTGAGCAGGAACCCCCGCGGCTTCTTCCTCTTCGTGGAGGGTGGTCGCATCGACCATGGTCATCA
TGAAAGCAGGGCTTACCGGGCACTGACTGAGACGATCATGTTCGACGACGCCATTGAGAGGGCGGGCCAG
CTCACCAGCGAGGAGGACACGCTGAGCCTCGTCACTGCCGACCACTCCCACGTCTTCTCCTTCGGAGGCT
ACCCCCTGCGAGGGAGCTCCATCTTCGGGCTGGCCCCTGGCAAGGCCCGGGACAGGAAGGCCTACACGGT
CCTCCTATACGGAAACGGTCCAGGCTATGTGCTCAAGGACGGCGCCCGGCCGGATGTTACCGAGAGCGAG
AGCGGGAGCCCCGAGTATCGGCAGCAGTCAGCAGTGCCCCTGGACGAAGAGACCCACGCAGGCGAGGACG
TGGCGGTGTTCGCGCGCGGCCCGCAGGCGCACCTGGTTCACGGCGTGCAGGAGCAGACCTTCATAGCGCA
CGTCATGGCCTTCGCCGCCTGCCTGGAGCCCTACACCGCCTGCGACCTGGCGCCCCCCGCCGGCACCACC
GACGCCGCGCACCCGGGTTCTAGAGGAAGCACCTCCGGCGATAACGATTACAAGGATGATGATGATAAGG
CCAGCGGCACCGGTCATCATCACCATCACCATTGAGTTTAAACCCGCTGATCAGCCTCGACTGTGCCTTC
TAAGGCCTGAGCTCGCTGATCAGCCTCGATCGAGGATCCAGACATGATAAGATACATTGATGAGTTTGGA
CAAACCACAACTAGAATGCAGTGAAAAAAATGCTTTATTTGTGAAATTTGTGATGCTATTGCTTTATTTG
TAACCATTATAAGCTGCAATAAACAAGTTAACAACAACAATTGCATTCATTTTATGTTTCAGGTTCAGGG
GGAGGTGTGGGAGGTTTTTTAAAGCAAGTAAAACCTCTACAAATGTGGTATGGCTGATTATGATCAGTCG
ACCTGCAGGCATGCAAGCTTGGCGTAATCATGGTCATAGCTGTTTCCTGTGTGAAATTGTTATCCGCTCA
CAATTCCACACAACATACGAGCCGGAAGCATAAAGTGTAAAGCCTGGGGTGCCTAATGAGTGAGCTAACT
CACATTAATTGCGTTGCGCTCACTGCCCGCTTTCCAGTCGGGAAACCTGTCGTGCCAGCTGCATTAATGA
ATCGGCCAACGCGCGGGGAGAGGCGGTTTGCGTATTGGGCGCTCTTCCGCTTCCTCGCTCACTGACTCGC
TGCGCTCGGTCGTTCGGCTGCGGCGAGCGGTATCAGCTCACTCAAAGGCGGTAATACGGTTATCCACAGA
ATCAGGGGATAACGCAGGAAAGAACATGTGAGCAAAAGGCCAGCAAAAGGCCAGGAACCGTAAAAAGGCC
GCGTTGCTGGCGTTTTTCCATAGGCTCCGCCCCCCTGACGAGCATCACAAAAATCGACGCTCAAGTCAGA
GGTGGCGAAACCCGACAGGACTATAAAGATACCAGGCGTTTCCCCCTGGAAGCTCCCTCGTGCGCTCTCC
TGTTCCGACCCTGCCGCTTACCGGATACCTGTCCGCCTTTCTCCCTTCGGGAAGCGTGGCGCTTTCTCAT
AGCTCACGCTGTAGGTATCTCAGTTCGGTGTAGGTCGTTCGCTCCAAGCTGGGCTGTGTGCACGAACCCC
CCGTTCAGCCCGACCGCTGCGCCTTATCCGGTAACTATCGTCTTGAGTCCAACCCGGTAAGACACGACTT
ATCGCCACTGGCAGCAGCCACTGGTAACAGGATTAGCAGAGCGAGGTATGTAGGCGGTGCTACAGAGTTC
TTGAAGTGGTGGCCTAACTACGGCTACACTAGAAGAACAGTATTTGGTATCTGCGCTCTGCTGAAGCCAG
TTACCTTCGGAAAAAGAGTTGGTAGCTCTTGATCCGGCAAACAAACCACCGCTGGTAGCGGTGGTTTTTT
TGTTTGCAAGCAGCAGATTACGCGCAGAAAAAAAGGATCTCAAGAAGATCCTTTGATCTTTTCTACGGGG
TCTGACGCTCAGTGGAACGAAAACTCACGTTAAGGGATTTTGGTCATGAGATTATCAAAAAGGATCTTCA
CCTAGATCCTTTTAAATTAAAAATGAAGTTTTAAATCAATCTAAAGTATATATGAGTAAACTTGGTCTGA
CAGTTACCAATGCTTAATCAGTGAGGCACCTATCTCAGCGATCTGTCTATTTCGTTCATCCATAGTTGCC
TGACTCCCCGTCGTGTAGATAACTACGATACGGGAGGGCTTACCATCTGGCCCCAGTGCTGCAATGATAC
CGCGAGACCCACGCTCACCGGCTCCAGATTTATCAGCAATAAACCAGCCAGCCGGAAGGGCCGAGCGCAG
AAGTGGTCCTGCAACTTTATCCGCCTCCATCCAGTCTATTAATTGTTGCCGGGAAGCTAGAGTAAGTAGT
TCGCCAGTTAATAGTTTGCGCAACGTTGTTGCCATTGCTACAGGCATCGTGGTGTCACGCTCGTCGTTTG
GTATGGCTTCATTCAGCTCCGGTTCCCAACGATCAAGGCGAGTTACATGATCCCCCATGTTGTGCAAAAA
AGCGGTTAGCTCCTTCGGTCCTCCGATCGTTGTCAGAAGTAAGTTGGCCGCAGTGTTATCACTCATGGTT
ATGGCAGCACTGCATAATTCTCTTACTGTCATGCCATCCGTAAGATGCTTTTCTGTGACTGGTGAGTACT
CAACCAAGTCATTCTGAGAATAGTGTATGCGGCGACCGAGTTGCTCTTGCCCGGCGTCAATACGGGATAA
TACCGCGCCACATAGCAGAACTTTAAAAGTGCTCATCATTGGAAAACGTTCTTCGGGGCGAAAACTCTCA
AGGATCTTACCGCTGTTGAGATCCAGTTCGATGTAACCCACTCGTGCACCCAACTGATCTTCAGCATCTT
TTACTTTCACCAGCGTTTCTGGGTGAGCAAAAACAGGAAGGCAAAATGCCGCAAAAAAGGGAATAAGGGC
GACACGGAAATGTTGAATACTCATACTCTTCCTTTTTCAATATTATTGAAGCATTTATCAGGGTTATTGT
CTCATGAGCGGATACATATTTGAATGTATTTAGAAAAATAAACAAATAGGGGTTCCGCGCACATTTCCCC
GAAAAGTGCCACCTGACGTCTAAGAAACCATTATTATCATGACATTAACCTATAAAAATAGGCGTATCAC
GAGGCCCTTTCGTCTCGCGCGTTTCGGTGATGACGGTGAAAACCTCTGACACATGCAGCTCCCGGAGACG
GTCACAGCTTGTCTGTAAGCGGATGCCGGGAGCAGACAAGCCCGTCAGGGCGCGTCAGCGGGTGTTGGCG
GGTGTCGGGGCTGGCTTAACTATGCGGCATCAGAGCAGATTGTACTGAGAGTGCACCATATGCGGTGTGA
AATACCGCACAGATGCGTAAGGAGAAAATACCGCATCAGGCGCCATTCGCCATTCAGGCTGCGCAACTGT
TGGGAAGGGCGATCGGTGCGGGCCTCTTCGCTATTACGCCAGCTGGCGAAAGGGGGATGTGCTGCAAGGC
GATTAAGTTGGGTAACGCCAGGGTTTTCCCAGTCACGACGTTGTAAAACGACGGCCAGTGAATT
